>Addgene plasmid #11367 | myc-Rictor corrected | addgene full sequence | sequence record 124056 | Addgene NGS Result
TCCCCAGCAGGCAGAAGTATGCAAAGCATGCATCTCAATTAGTCAGCAACCAGGTGTGGAAAGTCCCCAG
GCTCCCCAGCAGGCAGAAGTATGCAAAGCATGCATCTCAATTAGTCAGCAACCATAGTCCCGCCCCTAAC
TCCGCCCATCCCGCCCCTAACTCCGCCCAGTTCCGCCCATTCTCCGCCCCATGGCTGACTAATTTTTTTT
ATTTATGCAGAGGCCGAGGCCGCCTCGGCCTCTGAGCTATTCCAGAAGTAGTGAGGAGGCTTTTTTGGAG
GCCTAGGCTTTTGCAAAAAGCTGTTAACAGCTTGGCACTGGCCGTCGTTTTACAACGTCGTGACTGGGAA
AACCCTGGCGTTACCCAACTTAATCGCCTTGCAGCACATCCCCCTTTCGCCAGCTGGCGTAATAGCGAAG
AGGCCCGCACCGATCGCCCTTCCCAACAGTTGCGCAGCCTGAATGGCGAATGGCGCCTGATGCGGTATTT
TCTCCTTACGCATCTGTGCGGTATTTCACACCGCATA
[142 nt withheld, positions 528-669]
C
[141 nt withheld, positions 671-811]
CCTTTGACGTTGGAGTCCACGTTCTTT
[37 nt withheld, positions 839-875]
ACCCTATCTCGGGCTATTCTTTTGATTTATAAGGGATTTTGCCGATTTCGGCCTATTGGTTAAAAAATGA
GCTGATTTAACAAAAATTTAACGCGAATTTTAACAAAATATTAACGTTTACAATTTTATGGTGCACTCTC
AGTACAATCTGCTCTGATGCCGCATAGTTAAGCCAGCCCCGACACCCGCCAACACCCGCTGACGCGCCCT
GACGGGCTTGTCTGCTCCCGGCATCCGCTTACAGACAAGCTGTGACCGTCTCCGGGAGCTGCATGTGTCA
GAGGTTTTCACCGTCATCACCGAAACGCGCGAGACGAAAGGGCCTCGTGATACGCCTATTTTTATAGGTT
AATGTCATGATAATAATGGTTTCTTAGACGTCAGGTGGCACTTTTCGGGGAAATGTGCGCGGAACCCCTA
TTTGTTTATTTTTCTAAATACATTCAAATATGTATCCGCTCATGAGACAATAACCCTGATAAATGCTTCA
ATAATATTGAAAAAGGAAGAGTATGAGTATTCAACATTTCCGTGTCGCCCTTATTCCCTTTTTTGCGGCA
TTTTGCCTTCCTGTTTTTGCTCACCCAGAAACGCTGGTGAAAGTAAAAGATGCTGAAGATCAGTTGGGTG
CACGAGTGGGTTACATCGAACTGGATCTCAACAGCGGTAAGATCCTTGAGAGTTTTCGCCCCGAAGAACG
TTTTCCAATGATGAGCACTTTTAAAGTTCTGCTATGTGGCGCGGTATTATCCCGTATTGACGCCGGGCAA
GAGCAACTCGGTCGCCGCATACACTATTCTCAGAATGACTTGGTTGAGTACTCACCAGTCACAGAAAAGC
ATCTTACGGATGGCATGACAGTAAGAGAATTATGCAGTGCTGCCATAACCATGAGTGATAACACTGCGGC
CAACTTACTTCTGACAACGATCGGAGGACCGAAGGAGCTAACCGCTTTTTTGCACAACATGGGGGATCAT
GTAACTCGCCTTGATCGTTGGGAACCGGAGCTGAATGAAGCCATACCAAACGACGAGCGTGACACCACGA
TGCCTGTAGCAATGGCAACAACGTTGCGCAAACTATTAACTGGCGAACTACTTACTCTAGCTTCCCGGCA
ACAATTAATAGACTGGATGGAGGCGGATAAAGTTGCAGGACCACTTCTGCGCTCGGCCCTTCCGGCTGGC
TGGTTTATTGCTGATAAATCTGGAGCCGGTGAGCGTGGGTCTCGCGGTATCATTGCAGCACTGGGGCCAG
ATGGTAAGCCCTCCCGTATCGTAGTTATCTACACGACGGGGAGTCAGGCAACTATGGATGAACGAAATAG
ACAGATCGCTGAGATAGGTGCCTCACTGATTAAGCATTGGTAACTGTCAGACCAAGTTTACTCATATATA
CTTTAGATTGATTTAAAACTTCATTTTTAATTTAAAAGGATCTAGGTGAAGATCCTTTTTGATAATCTCA
TGACCAAAATCCCTTAACGTGAGTTTTCGTTCCACTGAGCGTCAGACCCCGTAGAAAAGATCAAAGGATC
TTCTTGAGATCCTTTTTTTCTGCGCGTAATCTGCTGCTTGCAAACAAAAAAACCACCGCTACCAGCGGTG
GTTTGTTTGCCGGATCAAGAGCTACCAACTCTTTTTCCGAAGGTAACTGGCTTCAGCAGAGCGCAGATAC
CAAATACTGTTCTTCTAGTGTAGCCGTAGTTAGGCCACCACTTCAAGAACTCTGTAGCACCGCCTACATA
CCTCGCTCTGCTAATCCTGTTACCAGTGGCTGCTGCCAGTGGCGATAAGTCGTGTCTTACCGGGTTGGAC
TCAAGACGATAGTTACCGGATAAGGCGCAGCGGTCGGGCTGAACGGGGGGTTCGTGCACACAGCCCAGCT
TGGAGCGAACGACCTACACCGAACTGAGATACCTACAGCGTGAGCTATGAGAAAGCGCCACGCTTCCCGA
AGGGAGAAAGGCGGACAGGTATCCGGTAAGCGGCAGGGTCGGAACAGGAGAGCGCACGAGGGAGCTTCCA
GGGGGAAACGCCTGGTATCTTTATAGTCCTGTCGGGTTTCGCCACCTCTGACTTGAGCGTCGATTTTTGT
GATGCTCGTCAGGGGGGCGGAGCCTATGGAAAAACGCCAGCAACGCGGCCTTTTTACGGTTCCTGGCCTT
TTGCTGGCCTTTTGCTCACATGTTCTTTCCTGCGTTATCCCCTGATTCTGTGGATAACCGTATTACCGCC
TTTGAGTGAGCTGATACCGCTCGCCGCAGCCGAACGACCGAGCGCAGCGAGTCAGTGAGCGAGGAAGCGG
AAGAGCGCCCAATACGCAAACCGCCTCTCCCCGCGCGTTGGCCGATTCATTAATGCAGCTGGCACGACAG
GTTTCCCGACTGGAAAGCGGGCAGTGAGCGCAACGCAATTAATGTGAGTTAGCTCACTCATTAGGCACCC
CAGGCTTTACACTTTATGCTTCCGGCTCGTATGTTGTGTGGAATTGTGAGCGGATAACAATTTCACACAG
GAAACAGCTATGACATGATTACGAATTAATTCGAGCTCGCCCGACATTGATTATTGACTAGTTATTAATA
GTAATCAATTACGGGGTCATTAGTTCATAGCCCATATATGGAGTTCCGCGTTACATAACTTACGGTAAAT
GGCCCGCCTGGCTGACCGCCCAACGACCCCCGCCCATTGACGTCAATAATGACGTATGTTCCCATAGTAA
CGCCAATAGGGACTTTCCATTGACGTCAATGGGTGGAGTATTTACGGTAAACTGCCCACTTGGCAGTACA
TCAAGTGTATCATATGCCAAGTACGCCCCCTATTGACGTCAATGACGGTAAATGGCCCGCCTGGCATTAT
GCCCAGTACATGACCTTATGGGACTTTCCTACTTGGCAGTACATCTACGTATTAGTCATCGCTATTACCA
TGGTGATGCGGTTTTGGCAGTACATCAATGGGCGTGGATAGCGGTTTGACTCACGGGGATTTCCAAGTCT
CCACCCCATTGACGTCAATGGGAGTTTGTTTTGGCACCAAAATCAACGGGACTTTCCAAAATGTCGTAAC
AACTCCGCCCCATTGACGCAAATGGGCGGTAGGCGTGTACGGTGGGAGGTCTATATAAGCAGAGCTCGTT
TAGTGAACCGTCAGATCGCCTGGAGACGCCATCCACGCTGTTTTGACCTCCATAGAAGACACCGGGACCG
ATCCAGCCTCCGCGGCCGGGAACGGTGCATTGGAACGCGGATTCCCCGTGCCAAGAGTGACGTAAGTACC
GCCTATAGAGTCTATAGGCCCACCCCCTTGGCTTCGTTAGAACGCGGCTACAATTAATACATAACCTTAT
GTATCATACACATACGATTTAGGTGACACTATAGAATAACATCCACTTTGCCTTTCTCTCCACAGGTGTC
CACTCCCAGGTCCAACTGCACCTCGGTTCTATCGATTGAATTCCCGAACCGACAGTCGGTCTCTTCACCA
AGGCCATTCGCGCCACCATGGAGCAAAAGCTCATTTCTGAGGAAGATCTCAATGGTGGTGGTGGTGGGTC
GACGATGGCGGCGATCGGTCGTGGCCGCTCTCTGAAGAACCTCCGAGTACGAGGGCGGAATGACAGCGGC
GAGGAGAACGTCCCGCTGGATCTGACCCGAGAACCTTCTGATAACTTAAGAGAGATTCTCCAAAATGTGG
CCAGATTGCAGGGAGTATCAAATATGAGAAAGCTAGGCCATCTGAATAACTTTACTAAGCTTCTTTGTGA
TATTGGCCACAGTGAAGAAAAACTGGGCTTTCACTATGAGGATATCATAATTTGTTTGCGGTTAGCTTTA
TTAAATGAAGCAAAAGAAGTGCGAGCAGCAGGGCTACGAGCGCTTCGATATCTCATCCAAGACTCCAGTA
TTCTCCAGAAGGTGCTAAAATTGAAAGTGGACTATTTAATAGCTAGGTGCATTGACATACAACAGAGCAA
CGAGGTAGAGAGGACACAAGCACTTCGATTAGTCAGAAAGATGATTACTGTGAATGCTTCCTTGTTTCCT
AGTTCTGTGACCAACTCATTAATTGCAGTTGGAAATGATGGACTTCAAGAAAGAGACAGAATGGTCCGAG
CATGCATTGCCATTATCTGTGAACTAGCACTTCAGAATCCAGAGGTGGTGGCCCTTCGAGGTGGACTAAA
CACCATCTTGAAAAATGTGATCGATTGCCAATTAAGTCGAATAAATGAGGCCCTAATTACTACAATTTTG
CACCTTCTTAATCATCCAAAGACTCGACAGTATGTGCGAGCTGATGTAGAATTAGAGAGAATTTTAGCAC
CCTATACTGATTTTCACTACAGACATAGCCCAGATACAGCTGAAGGACAGCTCAAAGAAGACAGAGAAGC
ACGATTTCTAGCCAGTAAAATGGGAATCATAGCAACATTCCGATCATGGGCAGGTATTATTAATTTATGT
AAACCTGGAAATTCTGGGATCCAGTCTCTAATAGGAGTACTTTGCATACCAAATATGGAAATAAGGCGAG
GTCTACTTGAAGTGCTTTATGATATATTTCGTCTTCCTCTACCTGTTGTGACTGAGGAGTTCATAGAAGC
ACTACTCAGTGTAGATCCAGGGAGGTTCCAAGACAGTTGGAGGCTTTCAGATGGCTTTGTGGCAGCTGAG
GCAAAAACTATTCTTCCTCATCGTGCCAGATCCAGGCCAGACCTCATGGATAATTATTTGGCACTGATAC
TCTCTGCATTTATTCGTAATGGACTTTTAGAGGGTCTAGTTGAAGTGATAACAAACAGTGATGATCATAT
CTCAGTTAGAGCTACCATCCTTTTAGGAGAGCTTTTACATATGGCAAACACAATTCTTCCTCATTCACAT
AGCCATCATTTACACTGCTTGCCAACCCTAATGAATATGGCTGCATCCTTTGATATCCCCAAGGAAAAGA
GACTGCGAGCCAGTGCAGCCTTGAACTGTTTAAAACGCTTCCATGAAATGAAGAAACGAGGACCTAAGCC
TTATAGTCTTCATTTAGACCACATTATTCAGAAAGCAATTGCAACACACCAGAAACGGGATCAGTATCTC
CGAGTTCAGAAAGATATATTTATCCTTAAGGATACAGAGGAAGCTCTTTTAATTAACCTTAGAGATAGCC
AAGTCCTTCAACATAAAGAGAATCTTGAATGGAATTGGAATCTTATAGGGACCATTCTTAAGTGGCCAAA
TGTAAATCTAAGAAACTATAAAGATGAACAGTTACACAGGTTTGTACGAAGACTACTTTATTTTTACAAG
CCCAGCAGTAAATTATATGCCAACCTGGATCTGGATTTTGCCAAGGCCAAACAGCTCACGGTTGTAGGTT
GCCAGTTTACAGAATTTCTTCTTGAATCTGAAGAGGATGGGCAAGGCTACTTAGAAGATCTAGTAAAGGA
TATTGTTCAGTGGCTCAATGCTTCATCTGGAATGAAACCCGAAAGAAGTCTTCAAAATAATGGTTTATTG
ACCACCCTTAGTCAACACTACTTTTTATTTATTGGAACACTTTCTTGCCACCCTCATGGAGTTAAAATGC
TGGAAAAATGCAGTGTATTTCAGTGTCTCCTTAATCTTTGCTCCTTGAAAAACCAAGATCACTTGCTAAA
ACTTACTGTTTCTAGCTTGGACTATAGCAGAGATGGATTGGCTAGAGTCATCCTTTCCAAAATTTTAACT
GCAGCTACTGATGCCTGCAGACTCTATGCAACAAAACATTTAAGGGTATTATTGAGAGCTAATGTTGAAT
TCTTTAATAATTGGGGAATTGAGTTGTTAGTGACCCAGCTACATGATAAAAACAAAACGATTTCCTCTGA
AGCTCTTGATATCCTCGATGAAGCATGTGAAGACAAGGCCAATCTTCATGCTCTCATTCAGATGAAACCA
GCGTTATCCCACCTTGGAGACAAGGGTTTGCTTCTCCTGCTGAGATTTCTCTCCATTCCAAAAGGATTTT
CCTATCTGAATGAAAGAGGTTATGTAGCAAAACAATTGGAAAAGTGGCACAGGGAATACAACTCCAAATA
TGTTGACTTGATTGAGGAACAACTCAATGAAGCACTTACTACTTACCGGAAGCCTGTTGATGGTGATAAC
TATGTTCGTCGGAGTAACCAAAGATTACAGCGTCCTCACGTCTACCTGCCTATACACCTTTATGGACAAC
TAGTACACCATAAAACAGGCTGCCATTTGTTGGAAGTACAGAATATTATTACAGAACTCTGTCGTAATGT
TCGTACACCAGATTTGGATAAGTGGGAAGAAATTAAAAAACTGAAAGCATCTCTTTGGGCCTTGGGAAAT
ATCGGCTCATCAAATTGGGGTCTCAATTTGCTACAGGAAGAAAACGTGATTCCAGATATACTAAAACTTG
CAAAACAGTGTGAAGTTCTTTCCATCAGAGGGACCTGTGTATATGTACTTGGGCTCATAGCTAAAACCAA
ACAAGGCTGTGATATTCTAAAATGTCACAACTGGGATGCTGTGAGGCATAGTCGCAAACATCTGTGGCCA
GTGGTTCCAGATGATGTGGAACAACTCTGTAATGAACTTTCATCTATCCCAAGCACTCTAAGTTTGAACT
CGGAGTCAACCAGCTCTAGACATAATAGTGAAAGTGAATCTGTGCCATCGAGTATGTTCATATTGGAGGA
TGACCGGTTTGGCAGCAGCTCTACTAGTACATTTTTCCTTGATATCAATGAAGATACAGAGCCAACATTT
TATGACCGATCTGGACCCATAAAGGATAAAAATTCATTCCCTTTCTTTGCTTCTAGTAAACTTGTGAAGA
ATCGTATCTTAAATTCGCTTACTTTGCCTAACAAAAAACATCGTAGTAGCAGTGATCCAAAAGGAGGGAA
ATTATCATCTGAAAGTAAGACAAGCAACAGGCGAATCAGAACACTTACGGAGCCCAGTGTTGATTTTAAT
CATAGTGATGATTTTACACCCATATCCACTGTACAGAAAACATTACAATTAGAGACTTCATTTATGGGGA
ATAAGCACATTGAAGACACTGGTAGTACACCAAGCATTGGAGAAAATGACTTAAAATTCACCAAGAATTT
TGGTACAGAGAATCACAGAGAAAATACAAGCCGAGAGAGGTTAGTAGTAGAAAGTTCAACGAGCTCACAT
ATGAAGATACGTAGCCAAAGTTTCAATACAGACACTACAACAAGTGGCATAAGTTCAATGAGCTCAAGTC
CTTCACGAGAGACAGTAGGTGTAGATGCTACAACTATGGACACAGACTGTGGAAGCATGAGTACTGTGGT
AAGTACTAAAACTATTAAGACAAGCCACTATTTGACGCCACAGTCTAACCATCTGTCTCTCTCCAAATCA
AATTCGGTGTCCCTGGTGCCTCCAGGTTCTTCTCATACGCTTCCTAGAAGAGCACAGTCCCTTAAAGCAC
CCTCTATTGCTACAATTAAAAGTCTAGCAGATTGTAACTTTAGTTACACAAGTTCTAGAGATGCTTTTGG
CTATGCTACACTGAAAAGACTACAGCAACAAAGAATGCATCCATCCTTATCTCACTCTGAAGCTTTGGCA
TCTCCAGCAAAAGATGTGCTATTTACTGATACCATCACCATGAAGGCCAACAGTTTTGAGTCCAGATTAA
CACCAAGCAGGTTCATGAAAGCCTTAAGTTATGCATCATTAGATAAAGAAGATTTATTGAGTCCTATTAA
TCAAAATACCCTGCAACGATCTTCCTCAGTGCGGTCCATGGTGTCCAGTGCCACATATGGGGGTTCAGAT
GATTACATTGGTCTTGCTCTCCCGGTGGATATAAATGATATATTCCAGGTAAAGGATATTCCCTATTTTC
AGACAAAAAACATACCACCACATGATGATCGAGGTGCAAGAGCATTTGCCCATGATGCAGGAGGTCTTCC
ATCTGGAACTGGAGGTCTTGTAAAAAATTCTTTTCACTTGCTACGACAGCAGATGAGTCTTACGGAAATA
ATGAATTCAATCCATTCAGATGCCTCTCTGTTTTTAGAAAGTACAGAAGACACTGGACTACAGGAACATA
CAGATGATAACTGCCTTTATTGTGTCTGTATTGAAATTCTGGGTTTCCAGCCCAGCAACCAACTGAGTGC
AATATGTAGTCATTCAGACTTTCAAGATATTCCATATTCTGATTGGTGTGAGCAGACTATCCATAATCCT
TTAGAAGTGGTTCCCTCTAAGTTTTCGGGGATTTCTGGATGCAGTGATGGGGTGTCTCAAGAAGGCTCAG
CTAGCAGCACCAAAAGCACAGAATTGTTACTAGGTGTTAAAACAATTCCAGATGATACACCAATGTGCCG
TATACTCCTTCGCAAAGAAGTTCTAAGATTAGTCATTAATTTGAGTAGTTCAGTTTCAACTAAATGTCAT
GAGACTGGGCTTTTAACAATTAAGGAGAAGTATCCTCAAACATTTGATGACATATGCCTTTACTCTGAGG
TTTCCCATTTGCTGTCACACTGCACATTCAGACTTCCGTGTCGGAGGTTCATACAAGAATTATTTCAAGA
TGTACAGTTTCTACAAATGCATGAAGAAGCAGAGGCTGTGTTGGCAACACCACCAAAGCAACCTATAGTT
GATACATCTGCTGAATCCTGACCTCATATTTATGATGGATATAGATACATACTATATATATTCATATTTG
TGGATTTCCTAAAAGCCTCAGAAAATACGACTGACTAGGCAGCAAAGACAGGAGTATCTTCTGTACACTG
TTCCGCAGTTACTGGTACATGAACAGTTGGAACTGCTGACTTTCCTAACCAAAACAACTTCCTTCTCTCC
TTTGTTGAGCCTTTTGAGGGGTTCATGATTCATTACCACAGTTTTAAGAGTTTCAGTTACCATTGTATGC
AAGAGCCAAGCACTGAATACCTACATAGGTTTTCTATTTTCTTTCATTTTAAAAGCGTAATGACAGTGGA
ACAATAATGGGATATGCAGAAGCACCCTTCACAAGTTATTTCTGAATGATTTTTAGGGTAAATAATACAG
ATGCCTTGTTTGTTAACTAACTTGTGGAAAGCAGGAATCAGTGTCTCTAAGGCTGCATCCTATTACCACA
ATGGGGTGTGCTATAACTGCTGGTATTAGAGAGGGAACTTTGGCCCTTTCACGTTTTTCTTAATGTTTGT
AACACTACTTCAGAGGTTTATAACCTCAAAGCAGAAGAAGAGCCTCAACAACCCGGGCGGCCGCTAAGTA
AGTAAGGATCCCCAGCTTGGCCGCCATGGCCCAACTTGTTTATTGCAGCTTATAATGGTTACAAATAAAG
CAATAGCATCACAAATTTCACAAATAAAGCATTTTTTTCACTGCATTCTAGTTGTGGTTTGTCCAAACTC
ATCAATGTATCTTATCATGTCTGGATCGGGAATTAATTCGGCGCAGCACCATGGCCTGAAATAACCTCTG
AAAGAGGAACTTGGTTAGGTACCTTCTGAGGCGGAAAGAACCAGCTGTGGAATGTGTGTCAGTTAGGGTG
TGGAAAGTCCCCAGGC
Features (pLannotate 1.2.2; 21 found; start..end, strand, type, name):
    316..470     +  CDS            lacZα (fragment): LacZα fragment of β-galactosidase; lacZ fragment
    476..527     -  misc_feature   bom (fragment): basis of mobility region from pBR322
    546..926     +  rep_origin     M13 ori (sequence partly withheld): M13 bacteriophage origin of replication; arrow indicates direction of (+) strand synthesis
   1002..1051    -  misc_feature   bom (fragment): basis of mobility region from pBR322
   1153..1188    -  CDS            rop (fragment): Rop protein, which maintains plasmids at low copy number; rop
   1283..1387    +  promoter       AmpR promoter: bla
   1388..2248    +  CDS            AmpR: β-lactamase; bla; confers resistance to ampicillin, carbenicillin, and related antibiotics
   2419..3007    +  rep_origin     ori: high-copy-number ColE1/pMB1/pBR322/pUC origin of replication
   3190..3282    +  CDS            lacI (fragment): lac repressor; lacI; The lac repressor binds to the lac operator to inhibit transcription in E. coli. This inhibition can be relieved by adding lactose or isopropyl-β-D-thiogalactopyranoside (IPTG).
   3295..3316    +  protein_bind   CAP binding site: CAP binding activates transcription in the presence of cAMP. E. coli catabolite activator protein
   3331..3361    +  promoter       lac promoter: promoter for the E. coli lac operon
   3369..3385    +  protein_bind   lac operator: The lac repressor binds to the lac operator to inhibit transcription in E. coli. This inhibition can be relieved by adding lactose or isopropyl-β-D-thiogalactopyranoside (IPTG). lac repressor encoded by lacI
   3438..3817    +  enhancer       CMV enhancer: human cytomegalovirus immediate early enhancer
   3818..4021    +  promoter       CMV promoter: human cytomegalovirus (CMV) immediate early promoter
   4157..4200    +  intron         CMV intron (fragment): modified intron A from human cytomegalovirus
   4252..4270    +  promoter       SP6 promoter: promoter for bacteriophage SP6 RNA polymerase
   4274..4311    +  CDS            IgH signal sequence (fragment): signal sequence from the mouse immunoglobulin heavy chain variable region
   4396..4415    +  CDS            Myc (fragment): Myc (human c-Myc proto-oncogene) epitope tag
   4450..9573    +  CDS            RICTOR: RICTR_HUMAN - Also known as KIAA1999 From Homo sapiens (Human).
  10218..10352   +  polyA_signal   SV40 poly(A) signal: SV40 polyadenylation signal
  10421..297     +  promoter       SV40 promoter (across the origin): SV40 enhancer and early promoter
