[The description below was written by a language model from this plasmid's Addgene catalogue record, the feature table of its GenBank file and pLannotate feature annotations shown in this document.]
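Description:
myc-Rictor corrected is a mammalian expression plasmid built on the pRK-5 backbone that drives production of full-length human RICTOR carrying an N-terminal Myc epitope tag supplied by the vector. It is propagated in E. coli as a high-copy plasmid through a ColE1/pUC-type origin and selected with ampicillin via the β-lactamase gene. The annotated full sequence (about 10.5 kb) also carries an M13 phage origin and remnants of lac and pBR322 elements typical of this backbone lineage.

The expression cassette consists of the human cytomegalovirus immediate-early enhancer and promoter, a fragment of a CMV intron, and an SP6 promoter that can serve for in vitro transcription or as a sequencing primer site. These are followed by the Myc tag, the RICTOR coding sequence inserted between SalI and NotI sites, and an SV40 polyadenylation signal. The annotation software also flags a short fragment resembling an immunoglobulin heavy-chain signal sequence upstream of the tag, but the record gives no indication that it is functional. An SV40 enhancer/early promoter region lies downstream of the cassette, and no mammalian selection marker is annotated, which points to transient transfection.

According to the depositor, this "corrected" version encodes a protein matching the published reference sequence, unlike an earlier clone with point mutations, although no functional difference between the two has been observed. Silent changes near the N-terminus remove an internal NotI site to ease cloning. RICTOR was described in the associated work as an mTOR binding partner defining a rapamycin-insensitive, raptor-independent pathway, so the plasmid suits expression and Myc-based detection or immunoprecipitation of RICTOR. The separate 895 bp GenBank record covers only part of the sequence and has no annotated features.
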