Addgene plasmid #11367: myc-Rictor corrected
Purpose: Mammalian expression of myc tagged human RICTOR
Depositing lab: David Sabatini. Depositing organization: Whitehead Institute for Biomedical Research. Publication: Rictor, a novel binding partner of mTOR, defines a rapamycin-insensitive and raptor-independent pathway that regulates the cytoskeleton. Sarbassov DD, Ali SM, Kim DH, Guertin DA, Latek RR, Erdjument-Bromage H, Tempst P, Sabatini DM. Curr Biol 2004 Jul 27;14(14):1296-302. 10.1016/j.cub.2004.06.054 PubMed 15268862.
Backbone
  Vector backbone: pRK-5
  Backbone manufacturer: BD Pharmingen
  Backbone size w/o insert (bp): 4754
  Vector type: Mammalian Expression
Growth in bacteria
  Bacterial resistance: Ampicillin, 100 μg/mL
  Growth temperature: 37°C
  Growth strain: Stbl3
  Growth instructions: Stbl3
  Copy number: High Copy
Gene/Insert
  Gene/Insert name: Rictor
  Species: H. sapiens (human)
  Insert size (bp): 5700
  Entrez Gene: RICTOR (a.k.a. AVO3, PIA, hAVO3)
  Tag / fusion protein: Myc (N terminal on backbone)
  Cloning method: Restriction Enzyme; 5′ cloning site SalI (not destroyed); 3′ cloning site NotI (not destroyed)
  Sequencing primers: 5′ SP6
Terms and licenses: Academic/Nonprofit Terms; Industry Terms: Not Available to Industry
Depositor comments: The amino acid sequence of this plasmid matches the NCBI published sequence. No functional differences between the plasmid with the point mutations (Addgene #1860) and this plasmid have been observed thus far. In this version, silent point mutations in the N-terminus were created to destroy the NotI site and facilitate cloning. These will not change the amino acid sequence of the protein. The ORF sequence of the new insert has been uploaded and is linked from this datasheet.
How to cite: myc-Rictor corrected was a gift from David Sabatini (Addgene plasmid # 11367 ; http://n2t.net/addgene:11367 ; RRID:Addgene_11367)
