LOCUS       Exported 895 bp ds-DNA linear SYN 18-MAY-2021
DEFINITION  Mammalian expression of myc tagged human RICTOR.
ACCESSION   .
VERSION     .
KEYWORDS    myc-Rictor corrected
SOURCE      synthetic DNA construct
  ORGANISM  synthetic DNA construct
REFERENCE   1 (bases 1 to 895)
  AUTHORS   Sarbassov DD, Ali SM, Kim DH, Guertin DA, Latek RR,
            Erdjument-Bromage H, Tempst P, Sabatini DM
  TITLE     Rictor, a novel binding partner of mTOR, defines a
            rapamycin-insensitive and raptor-independent pathway that regulates
            the cytoskeleton.
  JOURNAL   Curr Biol 2004 Jul 27;14(14):1296-302.
  PUBMED    15268862
REFERENCE   2 (bases 1 to 895)
  AUTHORS   .
  TITLE     Direct Submission
  JOURNAL   Exported May 18, 2021 from SnapGene Server 1.1.58
            http://www.snapgene.com
FEATURES             Location/Qualifiers
     source          1..895
                     /organism="synthetic DNA construct"
                     /mol_type="other DNA"
ORIGIN
        1 gatcatgggc aggtattatt aatttatgta aacctggaaa ttctgggatc cagtctctaa
       61 taggagtact ttgcatacca aatatggaaa taaggcgagg tctacttgaa gtgctttatg
      121 atatatttcg tcttcctcta cctgttgtga ctgaggagtt catagaagca ctactcagtg
      181 tagatccagg gaggttccaa gacagttgga ggctttcaga tggctttgtg gcagctgagg
      241 caaaaactat tcttcctcat cgtgccagat ccaggccaga cctcatggat aattatttgg
      301 cactgatact ctctgcattt attcgtaatg gacttttaga gggtctagtt gaagtgataa
      361 caaacagtga tgatcatatc tcagttagag ctaccatcct tttaggagag cttttacata
      421 tggcaaacac aattcttcct cattcacata gccatcattt acactgcttg ccaaccctaa
      481 tgaatatggc tgcatccttt gatatcccca aggaaaagag actgcgagcc agtgcagcct
      541 tgaactgttt aaaacgcttc catgaaatga agaaacgagg acctaagcct tatagtcttc
      601 atttagacca cattattcag aaagcaattg caacacacca gaaacgggat cagtatctcc
      661 gagttcagaa agatatattt atccttaagg atacagagga agctctttta attaacctta
      721 gagatagcca agtccttcaa cataaagaga atcttgaatg gaattggaat cttataggga
      781 ccattcttaa gtggccaaat gtaaatctaa gaaactataa agatgaacag ttacacaggt
      841 ttgtacgaag actactttat ttttacaagc ccagcagtaa attatatgcc aacct
//
