>Addgene plasmid #11367 | myc-Rictor corrected | depositor partial sequence | sequence record 6943 | Author sequence
ATGGCGGCGATCGGTCGTGGCCGCTCTCTGAAGAACCTCCGAGTACGAGGGCGGAATGACAGCGGCGAGG
AGAACGTCCCGCTGGATCTGACCCGAGAACCTTCTGATAACTTAAGAGAGATTCTCCAAAATGTGGCCAG
ATTGCAGGGAGTATCAAATATGAGAAAGCTAGGCCATCTGAATAACTTTACTAAGCTTCTTTGTGATATT
GGCCACAGTGAAGAAAAACTGGGCTTTCACTATGAGGATATCATAATTTGTTTGCGGTTAGCTTTATTAA
ATGAAGCAAAAGAAGTGCGAGCAGCAGGGCTACGAGCGCTTCGATATCTCATCCAAGACTCCAGTATTCT
CCAGAAGGTGCTAAAATTGAAAGTGGACTATTTAATAGCTAGGTGCATTGACATACAACAGAGCAACGAG
GTAGAGAGGACACAAGCACTTCGATTAGTCAGAAAGATGATTACTGTGAATGCTTCCTTGTTTCCTAGTT
CTGTGACCAACTCATTAATTGCAGTTGGAAATGATGGACTTCAAGAAAGAGACAGAATGGTCCGAGCATG
CATTGCCATTATCTGTGAACTAGCACTTCAGAATCCAGAGGTGGTGGCCCTTCGAGGTGGACTAAACACC
ATCTTGAAAAATGTGATCGATTGCCAATTAAGTCGAATAAATGAGGCCCTAATTACTACAATTTTGCACC
TTCTTAATCATCCAAAGACTCGACAGTATGTGCGAGCTGATGTAGAATTAGAGAGAATTTTAGCACCCTA
TACTGATTTTCACTACAGACATAGCCCAGATACAGCTGAAGGACAGCTCAAAGAAGACAGAGGAGCACGA
TTTCTAGCCAGTAAAATGGGAATCATAGCAACATTCCGATCATGGGCAGGTATTATTAATTTATGTAAAC
CTGGAAATTCTGGGATCCAGTCTCTAATAGGAGTACTTTGCATACCAAATATGGAAATAAGGCGAGGTCT
ACTTGAAGTGCTTTATGATATATTTCGTCTTCCTCTACCTGTTGTGACTGAGGAGTTCATAGAAGCACTA
CTCAGTGTAGATCCAGGGAGGTTCCAAGACAGTTGGAGGCTTTCAGATGGCTTTGTGGCAGCTGAGGCAA
AAACTATTCTTCCTCATCGTGCCAGATCCAGGCCAGACCTCATGGATAATTATTTGGCACTGATACTCTC
TGCATTTATTCGTAATGGACTTTTAGAGGGTCTAGTTGAAGTGATAACAAACAGTGATGATCATATCTCA
GTTAGAGCTACCATCCTTTTAGGAGAGCTTTTACATATGGCAAACACAATTCTTCCTCATTCACATAGCC
ATCATTTACACTGCTTGCCAACCCTAATGAATATGGCTGCATCCTTTGATATCCCCAAGGAAAAGAGACT
GCGAGCCAGTGCAGCCTTGAACTGTTTAAAACGCTTCCATGAAATGAAGAAACGAGGACCTAAGCCTTAT
AGTCTTCATTTAGACCACATTATTCAGAAAGCAATTGCAACACACCAGAAACGGGATCAGTATCTCCGAG
TTCAGAAAGATATATTTATCCTTAAGGATACAGAGGAAGCTCTTTTAATTAACCTTAGAGATAGCCAAGT
CCTTCAACATAAAGAGAATCTTGAATGGAATTGGAATCTTATAGGGACCATTCTTAAGTGGCCAAATGTA
AATCTAAGAAACTATAAAGATGAACAGTTACACAGGTTTGTACGAAGACTACTTTATTTTTACAAGCCCA
GCAGTAAATTATATGCCAACCTGGATCTGGATTTTGCCAAGGCCAAACAGCTCACGGTTGTAGGTTGCCA
GTTTACAGAATTTCTTCTTGAATCTGAAGAGGATGGGCAAGGCTACTTAGAAGATCTAGTAAAGGATATT
GTTCAGTGGCTCAATGCTTCATCTGGAATGAAACCCGAAAGAAGTCTTCAAAATAATGGTTTATTGACCA
CCCTTAGTCAACACTACTTTTTATTTATTGGAACACTTTCTTGCCACCCTCATGGAGTTAAAATGCTGGA
AAAATGCAGTGTATTTCAGTGTCTCCTTAATCTTTGCTCCTTGAAAAACCAAGATCACTTGCTAAAACTT
ACTGTTTCTAGCTTGGACTATAGCAGAGATGGATTGGCTAGAGTCATCCTTTCCAAAATTTTAACTGCAG
CTACTGATGCCTGCAGACTCTATGCAACAAAACATTTAAGGGTATTATTGAGAGCTAATGTTGAATTCTT
TAATAATTGGGGAATTGAGTTGTTAGTGACCCAGCTACATGATAAAAACAAAACGATTTCCTCTGAAGCT
CTTGATATCCTCGATGAAGCATGTGAAGACAAGGCCAATCTTCATGCTCTCATTCAGATGAAACCAGCGT
TATCCCACCTTGGAGACAAGGGTTTGCTTCTCCTGCTGAGATTTCTCTCCATTCCAAAAGGATTTTCCTA
TCTGAATGAAAGAGGTTATGTAGCAAAACAATTGGAAAAGTGGCACAGGGAATACAACTCCAAATATGTT
GACTTGATTGAGGAACAACTCAATGAAGCACTTACTACTTACCGGAAGCCTGTTGATGGTGATAACTATG
TTCGTCGGAGTAACCAAAGATTACAGCGTCCTCACGTCTACCTGCCTATACACCTTTATGGACAACTAGT
ACACCATAAAACAGGCTGCCATTTGTTGGAAGTACAGAATATTATTACAGAACTCTGTCGTAATGTTCGT
ACACCAGATTTGGATAAGTGGGAAGAAATTAAAAAACTGAAAGCATCTCTTTGGGCCTTGGGAAATATCG
GCTCATCAAATTGGGGTCTCAATTTGCTACAGGAAGAAAACGTGATTCCAGATATACTAAAACTTGCAAA
ACAGTGTGAAGTTCTTTCCATCAGAGGGACCTGTGTATATGTACTTGGGCTCATAGCTAAAACCAAACAA
GGCTGTGATATTCTAAAATGTCACAACTGGGATGCTGTGAGGCATAGTCGCAAACATCTGTGGCCAGTGG
TTCCAGATGATGTGGAACAACTCTGTAATGAACTTTCATCTATCCCAAGCACTCTAAGTTTGAACTCGGA
GTCAACCAGCTCTAGACATAATAGTGAAAGTGAATCTGTGCCATCGAGTATGTTCATATTGGAGGATGAC
CGGTTTGGCAGCAGCTCTACTAGTACATTTTTCCTTGATATCAATGAAGATACAGAGCCAACATTTTATG
ACCGATCTGGACCCATAAAGGATAAAAATTCATTCCCTTTCTTTGCTTCTAGTAAACTTGTGAAGAATCG
TATCTTAAATTCGCTTACTTTGCCTAACAAAAAACATCGTAGTAGCAGTGATCCAAAAGGAGGGAAATTA
TCATCTGAAAGTAAGACAAGCAACAGGCGAATCAGAACACTTACGGAGCCCAGTGTTGATTTTAATCATA
GTGATGATTTTACACCCATATCCACTGTACAGAAAACATTACAATTAGAGACTTCATTTATGGGGAATAA
GCACATTGAAGACACTGGTAGTACACCAAGCATTGGAGAAAATGACTTAAAATTCACCAAGAATTTTGGT
ACAGAGAATCACAGAGAAAATACAAGCCGAGAGAGGTTAGTAGTAGAAAGTTCAACGAGCTCACATATGA
AGATACGTAGCCAAAGTTTCAATACAGACACTACAACAAGTGGCATAAGTTCAATGAGCTCAAGTCCTTC
ACGAGAGACAGTAGGTGTAGATGCTACAACTATGGACACAGACTGTGGAAGCATGAGTACTGTGGTAAGT
ACTAAAACTATTAAGACAAGCCACTATTTGACGCCACAGTCTAACCATCTGTCTCTCTCCAAATCAAATT
CGGTGTCCCTGGTGCCTCCAGGTTCTTCTCATACGCTTCCTAGAAGAGCACAGTCCCTTAAAGCACCCTC
TATTGCTACAATTAAAAGTCTAGCAGATTGTAACTTTAGTTACACAAGTTCTAGAGATGCTTTTGGCTAT
GCTACACTGAAAAGACTACAGCAACAAAGAATGCATCCATCCTTATCTCACTCTGAAGCTTTGGCATCTC
CAGCAAAAGATGTGCTATTTACTGATACCATCACCATGAAGGCCAACAGTTTTGAGTCCAGATTAACACC
AAGCAGGTTCATGAAAGCCTTAAGTTATGCATCATTAGATAAAGAAGATTTATTGAGTCCTATTAATCAA
AATACCCTGCAACGATCTTCCTCAGTGCGGTCCATGGTGTCCAGTGCCACATATGGGGGTTCAGATGATT
ACATTGGTCTTGCTCTCCCGGTGGATATAAATGATATATTCCAGGTAAAGGATATTCCCTATTTTCAGAC
AAAAAACATACCACCACATGATGATCGAGGTGCAAGAGCATTTGCCCATGATGCAGGAGGTCTTCCATCT
GGAACTGGAGGTCTTGTAAAAAATTCTTTTCACTTGCTACGACAGCAGATGAGTCTTACGGAAATAATGA
ATTCAATCCATTCAGATGCCTCTCTGTTTTTAGAAAGTACAGAAGACACTGGACTACAGGAACATACAGA
TGATAACTGCCTTTATTGTGTCTGTATTGAAATTCTGGGTTTCCAGCCCAGCAACCAACTGAGTGCAATA
TGTAGTCATTCAGACTTTCAAGATATTCCATATTCTGATTGGTGTGAGCAGACTATCCATAATCCTTTAG
AAGTGGTTCCCTCTAAGTTTTCGGGGATTTCTGGATGCAGTGATGGGGTGTCTCAAGAAGGCTCAGCTAG
CAGCACCAAAAGCACAGAATTGTTACTAGGTGTTAAAACAATTCCAGATGATACACCAATGTGCCGTATA
CTCCTTCGCAAAGAAGTTCTAAGATTAGTCATTAATTTGAGTAGTTCAGTTTCAACTAAATGTCATGAGA
CTGGGCTTTTAACAATTAAGGAGAAGTATCCTCAAACATTTGATGACATATGCCTTTACTCTGAGGTTTC
CCATTTGCTGTCACACTGCACATTCAGACTTCCGTGTCGGAGGTTCATACAAGAATTATTTCAAGATGTA
CAGTTTCTACAAATGCATGAAGAAGCAGAGGCTGTGTTGGCAACACCACCAAAGCAACCTATAGTTGATA
CATCTGCTGAATCCTGA
