>Addgene plasmid #11367 | myc-Rictor corrected | addgene partial sequence | sequence record 55517 | LNCX 5'-AGCTCGTTTAGTGAACCGTCAGATC-3'
CGCTGGTTTGACTCCATAGAAGACACCGGGACCGATCCAGCCTCCGCGGCCGGGAACGGTGCATTGGAAC
GCGGATTCCCCGTGCCAAGAGTGACGTAAGTACCGCCTATAGAGTCTATAGGCCCACCCCCTTGGCTTCG
TTAGAACGCGGCTACAATTAATACATAACCTTATGTATCATACACATACGATTTAGGTGACACTATAGAA
TAACATCCACTTTGCCTTTCTCTCCACAGGTGTCCACTCCCAGGTCCAACTGCACCTCGGTTCTATCGAT
TGAATTCCCGAACCGACAGTCGGTCTCTTCACCAAGGCCATTCGCGCCACCATGGAGCAAAAGCTCATTT
CTGAGGAAGATCTCAATGGTGGTGGTGGTGGGTCGACGATGGCGGCGATCGGTCGTGGCCGCTCTCTGAA
GAACCTCCGAGTACGAGGGCGGAATGACAGCGGCGAGGAGAACGTCCCGCTGGATCTGACCCGAGAACCT
TCTGATAACTTAAGAGAGATTCTCCAAAATGTGGCCAGATTGCAGGGAGTATCAAATATGAGAAAGCTAG
GCCATCTGAATAACTTTACTAAGCTTCTTTGTGATATTGGCCACAGTGAAGAAAAACTGGGCTTTCACTA
TGAGGATATCATAATTTGTTTGCGGTTAGCTTTATTAAATGAAGCAAAAGAAGTGCGAGCAGCAGGGCTA
CGAGCGCTTCGATATCTCATCCAAGACTCCAGTATTCTCCAGAAGGTGCTAAAATTGAAAGTGGACTATT
TAATAGCTAGGTGCATTGACATACAACAGAGCAACGAGGTAGAGAGGACACAAGCACTTCGATTAGTCAG
AAAGATGATTACTGTGAATGCTT
